Addgene plasmid #62707: pAQI (pT-1)
Purpose: Mammalian expression of tdTomato from the broadly active CAG promoter/enhancer
Depositing lab: Masato Ohtsuka. Depositing organization: Tokai University. Publication: Assessment of Artificial MiRNA Architectures for Higher Knockdown Efficiencies without the Undesired Effects in Mice. Miura H, Inoko H, Tanaka M, Nakaoka H, Kimura M, Gurumurthy CB, Sato M, Ohtsuka M. PLoS One. 2015 Aug 18;10(8):e0135919. doi: 10.1371/journal.pone.0135919. eCollection 2015. PubMed 26285215.
Backbone
  Vector backbone: pUC119
  Total vector size (bp): 6594
  Vector type: Mammalian Expression
Growth in bacteria
  Bacterial resistance: Ampicillin, 100 μg/mL
  Growth temperature: 37°C
  Growth strain: DH5alpha
  Copy number: High Copy
Gene/Insert
  Gene/Insert name: tdTomato
  Insert size (bp): 1431
Terms and licenses: Academic/Nonprofit Terms; Industry Terms: Not Available to Industry
How to cite: pAQI (pT-1) was a gift from Masato Ohtsuka (Addgene plasmid # 62707 ; http://n2t.net/addgene:62707 ; RRID:Addgene_62707)
