[The description below was written by a language model from this plasmid's Addgene catalogue record and pLannotate feature annotations shown in this document.]
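Description:
pAQI (pT-1) is a 6.6 kb mammalian expression plasmid built on the pUC119 backbone that drives constitutive production of the red-orange fluorescent protein tdTomato. It is propagated in E. coli as a high-copy plasmid through the pUC-type ColE1/pMB1 origin and selected with ampicillin via the β-lactamase (AmpR) gene and its native promoter. As expected for a pUC119 derivative, the backbone also carries an M13 phage origin, which allows single-stranded DNA production with helper phage. There are also remnants of the lac region (CAP site, lac promoter and operator, a lacZα fragment and split pieces of the pUC multiple cloning site) flanking the inserted cassette. The short lacI, bom and rop fragments annotated are vestigial backbone sequences rather than functional elements.

The expression cassette is inserted into the former cloning site and uses the composite CAG promoter: the human cytomegalovirus immediate-early enhancer, the chicken β-actin promoter and a chimeric chicken β-actin/rabbit β-globin intron. Together these give strong, broadly active transcription in mammalian cells and tissues. Downstream lies the tdTomato coding sequence (about 1.4 kb), a tandem-dimer fluorescent protein derived from Discosoma. It is followed by an SV40-derived segment containing a small large T antigen fragment and the SV40 polyadenylation signal for transcript termination and processing. No mammalian selection marker, tag or recombinase site is annotated.

The plasmid serves as a simple ubiquitous tdTomato reporter for mammalian expression. The associated publication concerns artificial miRNA architectures and knockdown efficiency in mice, but the record does not spell out the construct's specific role in that work.
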