Features (pLannotate 1.2.2; 20 found; start..end, strand, type, name):
      2..94      +  CDS            lacI (fragment): lac repressor; lacI; The lac repressor binds to the lac operator to inhibit transcription in E. coli. This inhibition can be relieved by adding lactose or isopropyl-β-D-thiogalactopyranoside (IPTG).
    107..128     +  protein_bind   CAP binding site: CAP binding activates transcription in the presence of cAMP. E. coli catabolite activator protein
    143..173     +  promoter       lac promoter: promoter for the E. coli lac operon
    181..197     +  protein_bind   lac operator: The lac repressor binds to the lac operator to inhibit transcription in E. coli. This inhibition can be relieved by adding lactose or isopropyl-β-D-thiogalactopyranoside (IPTG). lac repressor encoded by lacI
    234..262     -  misc_feature   MCS (fragment): pUC18/19 multiple cloning site
    320..623     +  enhancer       CMV enhancer: human cytomegalovirus immediate early enhancer
    625..900     +  promoter       chicken β-actin promoter: No description available
    901..1909    +  intron         chimeric intron: chimera between introns from chicken β-actin and rabbit β-globin
   1983..3410    +  CDS            tdTomato: tdTomato is a basic (constitutively fluorescent) orange fluorescent protein published in 2004, derived from Discosoma sp.. It is reported to be a somewhat slowly-maturing tandem dimer with low acid sensitivity.
   3434..3517    +  CDS            large T antigen (fragment): large T antigen from SV40 (simian virus 40)
   3540..3661    +  polyA_signal   SV40 poly(A) signal: SV40 polyadenylation signal
   3691..3722    -  misc_feature   MCS (fragment): pUC18/19 multiple cloning site
   3719..3876    +  CDS            lacZα (fragment): LacZα fragment of β-galactosidase; lacZ fragment
   3882..3933    -  misc_feature   bom (fragment): basis of mobility region from pBR322
   3952..4332    +  rep_origin     M13 ori (sequence partly withheld): M13 bacteriophage origin of replication; arrow indicates direction of (+) strand synthesis
   4408..4457    -  misc_feature   bom (fragment): basis of mobility region from pBR322
   4559..4594    -  CDS            rop (fragment): Rop protein, which maintains plasmids at low copy number; rop
   4689..4793    +  promoter       AmpR promoter: bla
   4794..5654    +  CDS            AmpR: β-lactamase; bla; confers resistance to ampicillin, carbenicillin, and related antibiotics
   5825..6413    +  rep_origin     ori: high-copy-number ColE1/pMB1/pBR322/pUC origin of replication
>Addgene plasmid #62707 | pAQI (pT-1) | depositor full sequence | sequence record 116313 | pAQI (pT-1) sequence 6594 bps
AGCGCCCAATACGCAAACCGCCTCTCCCCGCGCGTTGGCCGATTCATTAATGCAGCTGGCACGACAGGTT
TCCCGACTGGAAAGCGGGCAGTGAGCGCAACGCAATTAATGTGAGTTAGCTCACTCATTAGGCACCCCAG
GCTTTACACTTTATGCTTCCGGCTCGTATGTTGTGTGGAATTGTGAGCGGATAACAATTTCACACAGGAA
ACAGCTATGACCATGATTACGCCAAGCTTGCATGCCTGCAGGTCGACTCTAGTTATTAATAGTAATCAAT
TACGGGGTCATTAGTTCATAGCCCATATATGGAGTTCCGCGTTACATAACTTACGGTAAATGGCCCGCCT
GGCTGACCGCCCAACGACCCCCGCCCATTGACGTCAATAATGACGTATGTTCCCATAGTAACGCCAATAG
GGACTTTCCATTGACGTCAATGGGTGGAGTATTTACGGTAAACTGCCCACTTGGCAGTACATCAAGTGTA
TCATATGCCAAGTACGCCCCCTATTGACGTCAATGACGGTAAATGGCCCGCCTGGCATTATGCCCAGTAC
ATGACCTTATGGGACTTTCCTACTTGGCAGTACATCTACGTATTAGTCATCGCTATTACCATGGTCGAGG
TGAGCCCCACGTTCTGCTTCACTCTCCCCATCTCCCCCCCCTCCCCACCCCCAATTTTGTATTTATTTAT
TTTTTAATTATTTTGTGCAGCGATGGGGGCGGGGGGGGGGGGGGCGCGCGCCAGGCGGGGCGGGGCGGGG
CGAGGGGCGGGGCGGGGCGAGGCGGAGAGGTGCGGCGGCAGCCAATCAGAGCGGCGCGCTCCGAAAGTTT
CCTTTTATGGCGAGGCGGCGGCGGCGGCGGCCCTATAAAAAGCGAAGCGCGCGGCGGGCGGGAGTCGCTG
CGTTGCCTTCGCCCCGTGCCCCGCTCCGCGCCGCCTCGCGCCGCCCGCCCCGGCTCTGACTGACCGCGTT
ACTCCCACAGGTGAGCGGGCGGGACGGCCCTTCTCCTCCGGGCTGTAATTAGCGCTTGGTTTAATGACGG
CTCGTTTCTTTTCTGTGGCTGCGTGAAAGCCTTAAAGGGCTCCGGGAGGGCCCTTTGTGCGGGGGGGAGC
GGCTCGGGGGGTGCGTGCGTGTGTGTGTGCGTGGGGAGCGCCGCGTGCGGCCCGCGCTGCCCGGCGGCTG
TGAGCGCTGCGGGCGCGGCGCGGGGCTTTGTGCGCTCCGCGTGTGCGCGAGGGGAGCGCGGCCGGGGGCG
GTGCCCCGCGGTGCGGGGGGGCTGCGAGGGGAACAAAGGCTGCGTGCGGGGTGTGTGCGTGGGGGGGTGA
GCAGGGGGTGTGGGCGCGGCGGTCGGGCTGTAACCCCCCCCTGCACCCCCCTCCCCGAGTTGCTGAGCAC
GGCCCGGCTTCGGGTGCGGGGCTCCGTGCGGGGCGTGGCGCGGGGCTCGCCGTGCCGGGCGGGGGGTGGC
GGCAGGTGGGGGTGCCGGGCGGGGCGGGGCCGCCTCGGGCCGGGGAGGGCTCGGGGGAGGGGCGCGGCGG
CCCCGGAGCGCCGGCGGCTGTCGAGGCGCGGCGAGCCGCAGCCATTGCCTTTTATGGTAATCGTGCGAGA
GGGCGCAGGGACTTCCTTTGTCCCAAATCTGGCGGAGCCGAAATCTGGGAGGCGCCGCCGCACCCCCTCT
AGCGGGCGCGGGCGAAGCGGTGCGGCGCCGGCAGGAAGGAAATGGGCGGGGAGGGCCTTCGTGCGTCGCC
GCGCCGCCGTCCCCTTCTCCATCTCCAGCCTCGGGGCTGCCGCAGGGGGACGGCTGCCTTCGGGGGGGAC
GGGGCAGGGCGGGGTTCGGCTTCTGGCGTGTGACCGGCGGCTCTAGAGCCTCTGCTAACCATGTTCATGC
CTTCTTCTTTTTCCTACAGCTCCTGGGCAACGTGCTGGTTATTGTGCTGTCTCATCATTTTGGCAAAGAA
TTGGGATCCACCGGTCGCCACCATGGTGAGCAAGGGCGAGGAGGTCATCAAAGAGTTCATGCGCTTCAAG
GTGCGCATGGAGGGCTCCATGAACGGCCACGAGTTCGAGATCGAGGGCGAGGGCGAGGGCCGCCCCTACG
AGGGCACCCAGACCGCCAAGCTGAAGGTGACCAAGGGCGGCCCCCTGCCCTTCGCCTGGGACATCCTGTC
CCCCCAGTTCATGTACGGCTCCAAGGCGTACGTGAAGCACCCCGCCGACATCCCCGATTACAAGAAGCTG
TCCTTCCCCGAGGGCTTCAAGTGGGAGCGCGTGATGAACTTCGAGGACGGCGGTCTGGTGACCGTGACCC
AGGACTCCTCCCTGCAGGACGGCACGCTGATCTACAAGGTGAAGATGCGCGGCACCAACTTCCCCCCCGA
CGGCCCCGTAATGCAGAAGAAGACCATGGGCTGGGAGGCCTCCACCGAGCGCCTGTACCCCCGCGACGGC
GTGCTGAAGGGCGAGATCCACCAGGCCCTGAAGCTGAAGGACGGCGGCCACTACCTGGTGGAGTTCAAGA
CCATCTACATGGCCAAGAAGCCCGTGCAACTGCCCGGCTACTACTACGTGGACACCAAGCTGGACATCAC
CTCCCACAACGAGGACTACACCATCGTGGAACAGTACGAGCGCTCCGAGGGCCGCCACCACCTGTTCCTG
GGGCATGGCACCGGCAGCACCGGCAGCGGCAGCTCCGGCACCGCCTCCTCCGAGGACAACAACATGGCCG
TCATCAAAGAGTTCATGCGCTTCAAGGTGCGCATGGAGGGCTCCATGAACGGCCACGAGTTCGAGATCGA
GGGCGAGGGCGAGGGCCGCCCCTACGAGGGCACCCAGACCGCCAAGCTGAAGGTGACCAAGGGCGGCCCC
CTGCCCTTCGCCTGGGACATCCTGTCCCCCCAGTTCATGTACGGCTCCAAGGCGTACGTGAAGCACCCCG
CCGACATCCCCGATTACAAGAAGCTGTCCTTCCCCGAGGGCTTCAAGTGGGAGCGCGTGATGAACTTCGA
GGACGGCGGTCTGGTGACCGTGACCCAGGACTCCTCCCTGCAGGACGGCACGCTGATCTACAAGGTGAAG
ATGCGCGGCACCAACTTCCCCCCCGACGGCCCCGTAATGCAGAAGAAGACCATGGGCTGGGAGGCCTCCA
CCGAGCGCCTGTACCCCCGCGACGGCGTGCTGAAGGGCGAGATCCACCAGGCCCTGAAGCTGAAGGACGG
CGGCCACTACCTGGTGGAGTTCAAGACCATCTACATGGCCAAGAAGCCCGTGCAACTGCCCGGCTACTAC
TACGTGGACACCAAGCTGGACATCACCTCCCACAACGAGGACTACACCATCGTGGAACAGTACGAGCGCT
CCGAGGGCCGCCACCACCTGTTCCTGTACGGCATGGACGAGCTGTACAAGTAAAGCGGCCGGCCGCGACT
CTAGATCATAATCAGCCATACCACATTTGTAGAGGTTTTACTTGCTTTAAAAAACCTCCCACACCTCCCC
CTGAACCTGAAACATAAAATGAATGCAATTGTTGTTGTTAACTTGTTTATTGCAGCTTATAATGGTTACA
AATAAAGCAATAGCATCACAAATTTCACAAATAAAGCATTTTTTTCACTGCATTCTAGTTGTGGTTTGTC
CAAACTCATCAATGTATCTTAAGGCGTAAATTGTAAGCGTTAATGATCCACTAGAGGATCCCCGGGTACC
GAGCTCGAATTCACTGGCCGTCGTTTTACAACGTCGTGACTGGGAAAACCCTGGCGTTACCCAACTTAAT
CGCCTTGCAGCACATCCCCCTTTCGCCAGCTGGCGTAATAGCGAAGAGGCCCGCACCGATCGCCCTTCCC
AACAGTTGCGCAGCCTGAATGGCGAATGGCGCCTGATGCGGTATTTTCTCCTTACGCATCTGTGCGGTAT
TTCACACCGCATA
[142 nt withheld, positions 3934-4075]
C
[141 nt withheld, positions 4077-4217]
CCTTTGACGTTGGAGTCCACGTTCTTT
[37 nt withheld, positions 4245-4281]
ACCCTATCTCGGGCTATTCTTTTGATTTATAAGGGATTTTGCCGATTTCGGCCTATTGGTTAAAAAATGA
GCTGATTTAACAAAAATTTAACGCGAATTTTAACAAAATATTAACGTTTACAATTTTATGGTGCACTCTC
AGTACAATCTGCTCTGATGCCGCATAGTTAAGCCAGCCCCGACACCCGCCAACACCCGCTGACGCGCCCT
GACGGGCTTGTCTGCTCCCGGCATCCGCTTACAGACAAGCTGTGACCGTCTCCGGGAGCTGCATGTGTCA
GAGGTTTTCACCGTCATCACCGAAACGCGCGAGACGAAAGGGCCTCGTGATACGCCTATTTTTATAGGTT
AATGTCATGATAATAATGGTTTCTTAGACGTCAGGTGGCACTTTTCGGGGAAATGTGCGCGGAACCCCTA
TTTGTTTATTTTTCTAAATACATTCAAATATGTATCCGCTCATGAGACAATAACCCTGATAAATGCTTCA
ATAATATTGAAAAAGGAAGAGTATGAGTATTCAACATTTCCGTGTCGCCCTTATTCCCTTTTTTGCGGCA
TTTTGCCTTCCTGTTTTTGCTCACCCAGAAACGCTGGTGAAAGTAAAAGATGCTGAAGATCAGTTGGGTG
CACGAGTGGGTTACATCGAACTGGATCTCAACAGCGGTAAGATCCTTGAGAGTTTTCGCCCCGAAGAACG
TTTTCCAATGATGAGCACTTTTAAAGTTCTGCTATGTGGCGCGGTATTATCCCGTATTGACGCCGGGCAA
GAGCAACTCGGTCGCCGCATACACTATTCTCAGAATGACTTGGTTGAGTACTCACCAGTCACAGAAAAGC
ATCTTACGGATGGCATGACAGTAAGAGAATTATGCAGTGCTGCCATAACCATGAGTGATAACACTGCGGC
CAACTTACTTCTGACAACGATCGGAGGACCGAAGGAGCTAACCGCTTTTTTGCACAACATGGGGGATCAT
GTAACTCGCCTTGATCGTTGGGAACCGGAGCTGAATGAAGCCATACCAAACGACGAGCGTGACACCACGA
TGCCTGTAGCAATGGCAACAACGTTGCGCAAACTATTAACTGGCGAACTACTTACTCTAGCTTCCCGGCA
ACAATTAATAGACTGGATGGAGGCGGATAAAGTTGCAGGACCACTTCTGCGCTCGGCCCTTCCGGCTGGC
TGGTTTATTGCTGATAAATCTGGAGCCGGTGAGCGTGGGTCTCGCGGTATCATTGCAGCACTGGGGCCAG
ATGGTAAGCCCTCCCGTATCGTAGTTATCTACACGACGGGGAGTCAGGCAACTATGGATGAACGAAATAG
ACAGATCGCTGAGATAGGTGCCTCACTGATTAAGCATTGGTAACTGTCAGACCAAGTTTACTCATATATA
CTTTAGATTGATTTAAAACTTCATTTTTAATTTAAAAGGATCTAGGTGAAGATCCTTTTTGATAATCTCA
TGACCAAAATCCCTTAACGTGAGTTTTCGTTCCACTGAGCGTCAGACCCCGTAGAAAAGATCAAAGGATC
TTCTTGAGATCCTTTTTTTCTGCGCGTAATCTGCTGCTTGCAAACAAAAAAACCACCGCTACCAGCGGTG
GTTTGTTTGCCGGATCAAGAGCTACCAACTCTTTTTCCGAAGGTAACTGGCTTCAGCAGAGCGCAGATAC
CAAATACTGTCCTTCTAGTGTAGCCGTAGTTAGGCCACCACTTCAAGAACTCTGTAGCACCGCCTACATA
CCTCGCTCTGCTAATCCTGTTACCAGTGGCTGCTGCCAGTGGCGATAAGTCGTGTCTTACCGGGTTGGAC
TCAAGACGATAGTTACCGGATAAGGCGCAGCGGTCGGGCTGAACGGGGGGTTCGTGCACACAGCCCAGCT
TGGAGCGAACGACCTACACCGAACTGAGATACCTACAGCGTGAGCTATGAGAAAGCGCCACGCTTCCCGA
AGGGAGAAAGGCGGACAGGTATCCGGTAAGCGGCAGGGTCGGAACAGGAGAGCGCACGAGGGAGCTTCCA
GGGGGAAACGCCTGGTATCTTTATAGTCCTGTCGGGTTTCGCCACCTCTGACTTGAGCGTCGATTTTTGT
GATGCTCGTCAGGGGGGCGGAGCCTATGGAAAAACGCCAGCAACGCGGCCTTTTTACGGTTCCTGGCCTT
TTGCTGGCCTTTTGCTCACATGTTCTTTCCTGCGTTATCCCCTGATTCTGTGGATAACCGTATTACCGCC
TTTGAGTGAGCTGATACCGCTCGCCGCAGCCGAACGACCGAGCGCAGCGAGTCAGTGAGCGAGGAAGCGG
AAG
