>Addgene plasmid #62707 | pAQI (pT-1) | addgene partial sequence | sequence record 115852 | FLP-rec 5'-TTCGGCTTCTGGCGTGTGAC-3'
TGCCTTCTTCTTTTTCCTACAGCTCCTGGGCAACGTGCTGGTTATTGTGCTGTCTCATCATTTTGGCAAA
GAATTGGGATCCACCGGTCGCCACCATGGTGAGCAAGGGCGAGGAGGTCATCAAAGAGTTCATGCGCTTC
AAGGTGCGCATGGAGGGCTCCATGAACGGCCACGAGTTCGAGATCGAGGGCGAGGGCGAGGGCCGCCCCT
ACGAGGGCACCCAGACCGCCAAGCTGAAGGTGACCAAGGGCGGCCCCCTGCCCTTCGCCTGGGACATCCT
GTCCCCCCAGTTCATGTACGGCTCCAAGGCGTACGTGAAGCACCCCGCCGACATCCCCGATTACAAGAAG
CTGTCCTTCCCCGAGGGCTTCAAGTGGGAGCGCGTGATGAACTTCGAGGACGGCGGTCTGGTGACCGTGA
CCCAGGACTCCTCCCTGCAGGACGGCACGCTGATCTACAAGGTGAAGATGCGCGGCACCAACTTCCCCCC
CGACGGCCCCGTAATGCAGAAGAAGACCATGGGCTGGGAGGCCTCCACCGAGCGCCTGTACCCCCGCGAC
GGCGTGCTGAAGGGCGAGATCCACCAGGCCCTGAAGCTGAAGGACGGCGGCCACTACCTGGTGGAGTTCA
AGACCATCTACATGGCCAAGAAGCCCGTGCAACTGCCCGGCTACTACTACGTGGACACCAAGCTGGACAT
CACCTCCCACAACGAGGACTACACCATCGTGGAACAGTACGAGCGCTCCGAGGGCCGCCACCACCTGTTC
CTGGG
