>Addgene plasmid #62707 | pAQI (pT-1) | addgene partial sequence | sequence record 116310 | SV40pA-R 5'-GAAATTTGTGATGCTATTGC-3'
ACAACAACAATTGCATTCATTTTATGTTTCAGGTTCAGGGGGAGGTGTGGGAGGTTTTTTAAAGCAAGTA
AAACCTCTACAAATGTGGTATGGCTGATTATGATCTAGAGTCGCGGCCGGCCGCTTTACTTGTACAGCTC
GTCCATGCCGTACAGGAACAGGTGGTGGCGGCCCTCGGAGCGCTCGTACTGTTCCACGATGGTGTAGTCC
TCGTTGTGGGAGGTGATGTCCAGCTTGGTGTCCACGTAGTAGTAGCCGGGCAGTTGCACGGGCTTCTTGG
CCATGTAGATGGTCTTGAACTCCACCAGGTAGTGGCCGCCGTCCTTCAGCTTCAGGGCCTGGTGGATCTC
GCCCTTCAGCACGCCGTCGCGGGGGTACAGGCGCTCGGTGGAGGCCTCCCAGCCCATGGTCTTCTTCTGC
ATTACGGGGCCGTCGGGGGGGAAGTTGGTGCCGCGCATCTTCACCTTGTAGATCAGCGTGCCGTCCTGCA
GGGAGGAGTCCTGGGTCACGGTCACCAGACCGCCGTCCTCGAAGTTCATCACGCGCTCCCACTTGAAGCC
CTCGGGGAAGGACAGCTTCTTGTAATCGGGGATGTCGGCGGGGTGCTTCACGTACGCCTTGGAGCCGTAC
ATGAACTGGGGGGACAGGATGTCCCAGGCGAAGGGCAGGGGGCCGCCCTTGGTCACCTTCAGCTTGGCGG
TCTGGGTGCCCTCGTAGGGGCGGCCCTCGCCCTCGCCCTCGATCTCGAACTCGTGGCCGTTCATGGAGCC
CTCCATGCGCACCTTGAAGCGCATGAACTCTTTGATGACGGCCATGTTGTTGTCCTC
